>Addgene plasmid #66298 | GPBA-Tango | depositor partial sequence | sequence record 113209 | empty Tango
GACGGATCGGGAGATCTCCCGATCCCCTATGGTGCACTCTCAGTACAATCTGCTCTGATGCCGCATAGTT
AAGCCAGTATCTGCTCCCTGCTTGTGTGTTGGAGGTCGCTGAGTAGTGCGCGAGCAAAATTTAAGCTACA
ACAAGGCAAGGCTTGACCGACAATTGCATGAAGAATCTGCTTAGGGTTAGGCGTTTTGCGCTGCTTCGCG
ATGTACGGGCCAGATATACGCGTTGACATTGATTATTGACTAGTTATTAATAGTAATCAATTACGGGGTC
ATTAGTTCATAGCCCATATATGGAGTTCCGCGTTACATAACTTACGGTAAATGGCCCGCCTGGCTGACCG
CCCAACGACCCCCGCCCATTGACGTCAATAATGACGTATGTTCCCATAGTAACGCCAATAGGGACTTTCC
ATTGACGTCAATGGGTGGAGTATTTACGGTAAACTGCCCACTTGGCAGTACATCAAGTGTATCATATGCC
AAGTACGCCCCCTATTGACGTCAATGACGGTAAATGGCCCGCCTGGCATTATGCCCAGTACATGACCTTA
TGGGACTTTCCTACTTGGCAGTACATCTACGTATTAGTCATCGCTATTACCATGGTGATGCGGTTTTGGC
AGTACATCAATGGGCGTGGATAGCGGTTTGACTCACGGGGATTTCCAAGTCTCCACCCCATTGACGTCAA
TGGGAGTTTGTTTTGGCACCAAAATCAACGGGACTTTCCAAAATGTCGTAACAACTCCGCCCCATTGACG
CAAATGGGCGGTAGGCGTGTACGGTGGGAGGTCTATATAAGCAGAGCTCTCTGGCTAACTAGAGAACCCA
CTGCTTACTGGCTTATCGAAATTAATACGACTCACTATAGGGAGACCCAAGCTGGCTAGCGTTTAAACTT
AAGCTTGGTACCGAGCTCGGATCCACTAGTCCAGTGTGGTGGAATTCTGCAGATATCCAGCACAGTGGCG
GCCGCGCCACCATGAAGACGATCATCGCCCTGAGCTACATCTTCTGCCTGGTATTCGCCGACTACAAGGA
CGATGATGACGCCAGCATCGATACCGGTGGACGCACCCCACCCAGCCTGGGTCCCCAAGATGAGTCCTGC
ACCACCGCCAGCTCCTCCCTGGCCAAGGACACTTCATCGACCGGTGAGAACCTGTACTTCCAGCTAAGAT
TAGATAAAAGTAAAGTGATTAACAGCGCATTAGAGCTGCTTAATGAGGTCGGAATCGAAGGTTTAACAAC
CCGTAAACTCGCCCAGAAGCTAGGTGTAGAGCAGCCTACATTGTATTGGCATGTAAAAAATAAGCGGGCT
TTGCTCGACGCCTTAGCCATTGAGATGTTAGATAGGCACCATACTCACTTTTGCCCTTTAGAAGGGGAAA
GCTGGCAAGATTTTTTACGTAATAACGCTAAAAGTTTTAGATGTGCTTTACTAAGTCATCGCGATGGAGC
AAAAGTACATTTAGGTACACGGCCTACAGAAAAACAGTATGAAACTCTCGAAAATCAATTAGCCTTTTTA
TGCCAACAAGGTTTTTCACTAGAGAATGCATTATATGCACTCAGCGCTGTGGGGCATTTTACTTTAGGTT
GCGTATTGGAAGATCAAGAGCATCAAGTCGCTAAAGAAGAAAGGGAAACACCTACTACTGATAGTATGCC
GCCATTATTACGACAAGCTATCGAATTATTTGATCACCAAGGTGCAGAGCCAGCCTTCTTATTCGGCCTT
GAATTGATCATATGCGGATTAGAAAAACAACTTAAATGTGAAAGTGGGTCCGCGTACAGCCGCGCGCGTA
CGAAAAACAATTACGGGTCTACCATCGAGGGCCTGCTCGATCTCCCGGACGACGACGCCCCCGAAGAGGC
GGGGCTGGCGGCTCCGCGCCTGTCCTTTCTCCCCGCGGGACACACGCGCAGACTGTCGACGGCCCCCCCG
ACCGATGTCAGCCTGGGGGACGAGCTCCACTTAGACGGCGAGGACGTGGCGATGGCGCATGCCGACGCGC
TAGACGATTTCGATCTGGACATGTTGGGGGACGGGGATTCCCCGGGTCCGGGATTTACCCCCCACGACTC
CGCCCCCTACGGCGCTCTGGATATGGCCGACTTCGAGTTTGAGCAGATGTTTACCGATGCCCTTGGAATT
GACGAGTACGGTGGGTAGCTCGAGTCTAGAGGGCCCGTTTAAACCCGCTGATCAGCCTCGACTGTGCCTT
CTAGTTGCCAGCCATCTGTTGTTTGCCCCTCCCCCGTGCCTTCCTTGACCCTGGAAGGTGCCACTCCCAC
TGTCCTTTCCTAATAAAATGAGGAAATTGCATCGCATTGTCTGAGTAGGTGTCATTCTATTCTGGGGGGT
GGGGTGGGGCAGGACAGCAAGGGGGAGGATTGGGAAGACAATAGCAGGCATGCTGGGGATGCGGTGGGCT
CTATGGCTTCTGAGGCGGAAAGAACCAGCTGGGGCTCTAGGGGGTATCCCC
[124 nt withheld, positions 2502-2625]
C
[91 nt withheld, positions 2627-2717]
A
[49 nt withheld, positions 2719-2767]
CCTTTGACGTTGGAGTCCACGTTCTTT
[37 nt withheld, positions 2795-2831]
ACCCTATCTCGGTCTATTCTTTTGATTTATAAGGGATTTTGCCGATTTCGGCCTATTGGTTAAAAAATGA
GCTGATTTAACAAAAATTTAACGCGAATTAATTCTGTGGAATGTGTGTCAGTTAGGGTGTGGAAAGTCCC
CAGGCTCCCCAGCAGGCAGAAGTATGCAAAGCATGCATCTCAATTAGTCAGCAACCAGGTGTGGAAAGTC
CCCAGGCTCCCCAGCAGGCAGAAGTATGCAAAGCATGCATCTCAATTAGTCAGCAACCATAGTCCCGCCC
CTAACTCCGCCCATCCCGCCCCTAACTCCGCCCAGTTCCGCCCATTCTCCGCCCCATGGCTGACTAATTT
TTTTTATTTATGCAGAGGCCGAGGCCGCCTCTGCCTCTGAGCTATTCCAGAAGTAGTGAGGAGGCTTTTT
TGGAGGCCTAGGCTTTTGCAAAAAGCTCCCGGGAGCTTGTATATCCATTTTCGGATCTGATCAAGAGACA
GGATGAGGATCGTTTCGCATGATTGAACAAGATGGATTGCACGCAGGTTCTCCGGCCGCTTGGGTGGAGA
GGCTATTCGGCTATGACTGGGCACAACAGACAATCGGCTGCTCTGATGCCGCCGTGTTCCGGCTGTCAGC
GCAGGGGCGCCCGGTTCTTTTTGTCAAGACCGACCTGTCCGGTGCCCTGAATGAACTGCAGGACGAGGCA
GCGCGGCTATCGTGGCTGGCCACGACGGGCGTTCCTTGCGCAGCTGTGCTCGACGTTGTCACTGAAGCGG
GAAGGGACTGGCTGCTATTGGGCGAAGTGCCGGGGCAGGATCTCCTGTCATCTCACCTTGCTCCTGCCGA
GAAAGTATCCATCATGGCTGATGCAATGCGGCGGCTGCATACGCTTGATCCGGCTACCTGCCCATTCGAC
CACCAAGCGAAACATCGCATCGAGCGAGCACGTACTCGGATGGAAGCCGGTCTTGTCGATCAGGATGATC
TGGACGAAGAGCATCAGGGGCTCGCGCCAGCCGAACTGTTCGCCAGGCTCAAGGCGCGCATGCCCGACGG
CGAGGATCTCGTCGTGACCCATGGCGATGCCTGCTTGCCGAATATCATGGTGGAAAATGGCCGCTTTTCT
GGATTCATCGACTGTGGCCGGCTGGGTGTGGCGGACCGCTATCAGGACATAGCGTTGGCTACCCGTGATA
TTGCTGAAGAGCTTGGCGGCGAATGGGCTGACCGCTTCCTCGTGCTTTACGGTATCGCCGCTCCCGATTC
GCAGCGCATCGCCTTCTATCGCCTTCTTGACGAGTTCTTCTGAGCGGGACTCTGGGGTTCGAAATGACCG
ACCAAGCGACGCCCAACCTGCCATCACGAGATTTCGATTCCACCGCCGCCTTCTATGAAAGGTTGGGCTT
CGGAATCGTTTTCCGGGACGCCGGCTGGATGATCCTCCAGCGCGGGGATCTCATGCTGGAGTTCTTCGCC
CACCCCAACTTGTTTATTGCAGCTTATAATGGTTACAAATAAAGCAATAGCATCACAAATTTCACAAATA
AAGCATTTTTTTCACTGCATTCTAGTTGTGGTTTGTCCAAACTCATCAATGTATCTTATCATGTCTGTAT
ACCGTCGACCTCTAGCTAGAGCTTGGCGTAATCATGGTCATAGCTGTTTCCTGTGTGAAATTGTTATCCG
CTCACAATTCCACACAACATACGAGCCGGAAGCATAAAGTGTAAAGCCTGGGGTGCCTAATGAGTGAGCT
AACTCACATTAATTGCGTTGCGCTCACTGCCCGCTTTCCAGTCGGGAAACCTGTCGTGCCAGCTGCATTA
ATGAATCGGCCAACGCGCGGGGAGAGGCGGTTTGCGTATTGGGCGCTCTTCCGCTTCCTCGCTCACTGAC
TCGCTGCGCTCGGTCGTTCGGCTGCGGCGAGCGGTATCAGCTCACTCAAAGGCGGTAATACGGTTATCCA
CAGAATCAGGGGATAACGCAGGAAAGAACATGTGAGCAAAAGGCCAGCAAAAGGCCAGGAACCGTAAAAA
GGCCGCGTTGCTGGCGTTTTTCCATAGGCTCCGCCCCCCTGACGAGCATCACAAAAATCGACGCTCAAGT
CAGAGGTGGCGAAACCCGACAGGACTATAAAGATACCAGGCGTTTCCCCCTGGAAGCTCCCTCGTGCGCT
CTCCTGTTCCGACCCTGCCGCTTACCGGATACCTGTCCGCCTTTCTCCCTTCGGGAAGCGTGGCGCTTTC
TCATAGCTCACGCTGTAGGTATCTCAGTTCGGTGTAGGTCGTTCGCTCCAAGCTGGGCTGTGTGCACGAA
CCCCCCGTTCAGCCCGACCGCTGCGCCTTATCCGGTAACTATCGTCTTGAGTCCAACCCGGTAAGACACG
ACTTATCGCCACTGGCAGCAGCCACTGGTAACAGGATTAGCAGAGCGAGGTATGTAGGCGGTGCTACAGA
GTTCTTGAAGTGGTGGCCTAACTACGGCTACACTAGAAGAACAGTATTTGGTATCTGCGCTCTGCTGAAG
CCAGTTACCTTCGGAAAAAGAGTTGGTAGCTCTTGATCCGGCAAACAAACCACCGCTGGTAGCGGTTTTT
TTGTTTGCAAGCAGCAGATTACGCGCAGAAAAAAAGGATCTCAAGAAGATCCTTTGATCTTTTCTACGGG
GTCTGACGCTCAGTGGAACGAAAACTCACGTTAAGGGATTTTGGTCATGAGATTATCAAAAAGGATCTTC
ACCTAGATCCTTTTAAATTAAAAATGAAGTTTTAAATCAATCTAAAGTATATATGAGTAAACTTGGTCTG
ACAGTTACCAATGCTTAATCAGTGAGGCACCTATCTCAGCGATCTGTCTATTTCGTTCATCCATAGTTGC
CTGACTCCCCGTCGTGTAGATAACTACGATACGGGAGGGCTTACCATCTGGCCCCAGTGCTGCAATGATA
CCGCGAGACCCACGCTCACCGGCTCCAGATTTATCAGCAATAAACCAGCCAGCCGGAAGGGCCGAGCGCA
GAAGTGGTCCTGCAACTTTATCCGCCTCCATCCAGTCTATTAATTGTTGCCGGGAAGCTAGAGTAAGTAG
TTCGCCAGTTAATAGTTTGCGCAACGTTGTTGCCATTGCTACAGGCATCGTGGTGTCACGCTCGTCGTTT
GGTATGGCTTCATTCAGCTCCGGTTCCCAACGATCAAGGCGAGTTACATGATCCCCCATGTTGTGCAAAA
AAGCGGTTAGCTCCTTCGGTCCTCCGATCGTTGTCAGAAGTAAGTTGGCCGCAGTGTTATCACTCATGGT
TATGGCAGCACTGCATAATTCTCTTACTGTCATGCCATCCGTAAGATGCTTTTCTGTGACTGGTGAGTAC
TCAACCAAGTCATTCTGAGAATAGTGTATGCGGCGACCGAGTTGCTCTTGCCCGGCGTCAATACGGGATA
ATACCGCGCCACATAGCAGAACTTTAAAAGTGCTCATCATTGGAAAACGTTCTTCGGGGCGAAAACTCTC
AAGGATCTTACCGCTGTTGAGATCCAGTTCGATGTAACCCACTCGTGCACCCAACTGATCTTCAGCATCT
TTTACTTTCACCAGCGTTTCTGGGTGAGCAAAAACAGGAAGGCAAAATGCCGCAAAAAAGGGAATAAGGG
CGACACGGAAATGTTGAATACTCATACTCTTCCTTTTTCAATATTATTGAAGCATTTATCAGGGTTATTG
TCTCATGAGCGGATACATATTTGAATGTATTTAGAAAAATAAACAAATAGGGGTTCCGCGCACATTTCCC
CGAAAAGTGCCACCTGACGTC
