>Addgene plasmid #66298 | GPBA-Tango | depositor partial sequence | sequence record 113210 | GPBA
ATGACTCCCAACAGTACAGGCGAAGTCCCGTCCCCAATTCCCAAGGGAGCCCTTGGGCTCAGCTTGGCTC
TCGCTAGTCTGATCATAACTGCCAATCTCCTCTTGGCCCTTGGCATTGCCTGGGACAGACGACTCCGAAG
CCCCCCCGCAGGCTGTTTCTTTCTGAGCCTCTTGCTCGCCGGATTGTTGACTGGTCTGGCATTGCCGACT
CTTCCAGGACTCTGGAATCAGTCTCGACGAGGATACTGGAGCTGTCTCCTGGTGTACCTTGCCCCTAACT
TTAGCTTTCTGTCTCTCCTCGCAAATCTCCTTCTTGTTCACGGAGAGCGGTATATGGCCGTGTTGCGGCC
TTTGCAGCCGCCGGGATCCATCAGACTTGCCCTTTTGCTCACCTGGGCGGGGCCGCTTCTGTTCGCTTCC
CTGCCCGCCCTGGGCTGGAACCACTGGACGCCAGGAGCCAACTGCTCTTCACAGGCAATTTTCCCCGCTC
CCTACCTTTATCTTGAGGTGTATGGCCTGCTGCTGCCCGCAGTTGGCGCCGCCGCATTTCTTAGCGTGCG
CGTACTCGCGACCGCCCACCGCCAGCTCCAGGACATATGCAGACTGGAGAGGGCCGTGTGTAGAGATGAG
CCTTCTGCCCTCGCCCGGGCACTGACCTGGAGACAGGCCAGGGCACAGGCTGGCGCGATGTTGTTGTTTG
GTCTGTGCTGGGGCCCTTATGTCGCTACCCTGCTCCTGTCCGTGCTGGCCTATGAGCAGAGGCCGCCGTT
GGGGCCAGGAACCCTGTTGTCACTCTTGTCCCTGGGCTCAGCCAGCGCCGCGGCCGTTCCCGTCGCAATG
GGCCTCGGAGATCAGAGGTATACTGCACCCTGGCGGGCCGCAGCCCAGCGATGCCTTCAGGGACTCTGGG
GCAGAGCCTCCAGGGACAGCCCAGGGCCATCTATCGCTTATCACCCTTCAAGTCAGTCAAGTGTTGACCT
GGATTTGAAC
