>Addgene plasmid #66298 | GPBA-Tango | addgene partial sequence | sequence record 117751 | Tet-R 5'-GGCGAGTTTACGGGTTGTTA-3'
CTCTAATGCGCTGTTAATCACTTTACTTTTATCTAATCTTAGCTGGAAGTACAGGTTCTCACCGGTCGAT
GAAGTGTCCTTGGCCAGGGAGGAGCTGGCGGTGGTGCAGGACTCATCTTGGGGACCCAGGCTGGGTGGGG
TGCGTCCACCGGTATCGATGTTCAAATCCAGGTCAACACTTGACTGACTTGAAGGGTGATAAGCGATAGA
TGGCCCTGGGCTGTCCCTGGAGGCTCTGCCCCAGAGTCCCTGAAGGCATCGCTGGGCTGCGGCCCGCCAG
GGTGCAGTATACCTCTGATCTCCGAGGCCCATTGCGACGGGAACGGCCGCGGCGCTGGCTGAGCCCAGGG
ACAAGAGTGACAACAGGGTTCCTGGCCCCAACGGCGGCCTCTGCTCATAGGCCAGCACGGACAGGAGCAG
GGTAGCGACATAAGGGCCCCAGCACAGACCAAACAACAACATCGCGCCAGCCTGTGCCCTGGCCTGTCTC
CAGGTCAGTGCCCGGGCGAGGGCAGAAGGCTCATCTCTACACACGGCCCTCTCCAGTCTGCATATGTCCT
GGAGCTGGCGGTGGGCGGTCGCGAGTACGCGCACGCTAAGAAATGCGGCGGCGCCAACTGCGGGCAGCAG
CAGGCCATACACCTCAAGATAAAGGTAGGGAGCGGGGAAAATTGCCTGTGAAGAGCAGTTGGCTCCTGGC
GTCCAGTGGTTCCAGCCCAGGGCGGGCAGGGAAGCGAACAGAAGCGGCCCCGCCCAGGTGAGCAAAAGGG
CAAGTCTGATGGATCCCGGCGGCTGCAAAGGCCGCAACACGGCCATATACCGCTCTCCGTGAACAAGAAG
GAGATTTGCGAGGAGAGACAGAAAGCTAAAGTTAGGGGCAAGGTACACCAGGAGACAGCTCCAGTATCCT
CGTCGAGACTGATTCCAGAGTCCTGGAAGAGTCGGCAATGCCAGACCAGTCAACAATCCGGCGAGCAAGA
GGCTCAGAAAGAAACAGCCTGCGGGGGGGCTTCGGAGTCGTCTGTCCCAGGCAATGCC
