>Addgene plasmid #66298 | GPBA-Tango | addgene partial sequence | sequence record 119766 | CMV-F 5'-CGCAAATGGGCGGTAGGCGTG-3'
GCTCTCTGGCTAACTAGAGAACCCACTGCTTACTGGCTTATCGAAATTAATACGACTCACTATAGGGAGA
CCCAAGCTGGCTAGCGTTTAAACTTAAGCTTGGTACCGAGCTCGGATCCACTAGTCCAGTGTGGTGGAAT
TCTGCAGATATCCAGCACAGTGGCGGCCGCGCCACCATGAAGACGATCATCGCCCTGAGCTACATCTTCT
GCCTGGTATTCGCCGACTACAAGGACGATGATGACGCCAGCATCGATATGACTCCCAACAGTACAGGCGA
AGTCCCGTCCCCAATTCCCAAGGGAGCCCTTGGGCTCAGCTTGGCTCTCGCTAGTCTGATCATAACTGCC
AATCTCCTCTTGGCCCTTGGCATTGCCTGGGACAGACGACTCCGAAGCCCCCCCGCAGGCTGTTTCTTTC
TGAGCCTCTTGCTCGCCGGATTGTTGACTGGTCTGGCATTGCCGACTCTTCCAGGACTCTGGAATCAGTC
TCGACGAGGATACTGGAGCTGTCTCCTGGTGTACCTTGCCCCTAACTTTAGCTTTCTGTCTCTCCTCGCA
AATCTCCTTCTTGTTCACGGAGAGCGGTATATGGCCGTGTTGCGGCCTTTGCAGCCGCCGGGATCCATCA
GACTTGCCCTTTTGCTCACCTGGGCGGGGCCGCTTCTGTTCGCTTCCCTGCCCGCCCTGGGCTGGAACCA
CTGGACGCCAGGAGCCAACTGCTCTTCACAGGCAATTTTCCCCGCTCCCTACCTTTATCTTGAGGTGTAT
GGCCTGCTGCTGCCCGCAGTTGGCGCCGCCGCATTTCTTAGCGTGCGCGTACTCGCGACCGCCCACCGCC
AGCTCCAGGACATATGCAGACTGGAGAGGGCCGTGTGTAGAGATGAGCCTTCTGCCCTCGCCCGGGCACT
GACCTGGAGACAGGCCAGGGCACAGGCTGGCGCGATGTTGTTGTTTGGTCTGTGCTGGGGCCCTTATGTC
GCTACCCTGCTCCTGTCCGTGCTGGCCTATGAGCAGAGGCCGCCGTTGGGGCCAGGAACCCTGTTGTCAC
TCTTGTCCCTGGGCTCAGCCAGCGCCGCGGCCGTTCC
