[The description below was written by a language model from this plasmid's Addgene catalogue record.]
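Description:
GPBA-Tango is a mammalian expression plasmid from the PRESTO-Tango collection, built on an "empty Tango" backbone of about 6.6 kb that was itself derived from pcDNA3.1(+). It is propagated in E. coli as a high-copy plasmid under ampicillin selection, and it carries a neomycin resistance marker so that transfected mammalian cells can be selected with G418. The insert is the human GPBA coding sequence (about 990 bp), encoding a G protein-coupled receptor, placed under the CMV promoter for strong constitutive expression. An N-terminal FLAG tag is supplied by the backbone, which allows detection of the expressed receptor. The receptor was cloned by restriction enzymes, with NotI at the 5′ junction. The 3′ site is nominally XhoI, but the depositor notes that most vectors in this series carry an XbaI site rather than XhoI downstream of the tTA sequence, so the 3′ site in a given clone is uncertain.

The construct is designed for the Tango assay principle stated in the record: transcriptional activation following arrestin translocation. The depositor comments indicate that a tTA transcriptional activator sequence lies downstream of the receptor, consistent with a receptor–tTA fusion whose activator is released when arrestin is recruited to the activated receptor and then drives a reporter supplied separately. The record does not detail the linker, protease cleavage site or other modules between the receptor and tTA, and no feature table is provided. The plasmid is one member of a parallel receptorome screening resource for profiling ligands across the druggable human GPCRs. It was generated within a program aimed at providing tools for understudied members of commonly drug-targeted protein families.
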