Addgene plasmid #66298: GPBA-Tango
Purpose: Expression of G protein-coupled receptors for PRESTO-Tango: parallel receptorome expression and screening via transcriptional output, with transcriptional activation following arrestin translocation
Depositing lab: Bryan Roth. Depositing organization: University of North Carolina at Chapel Hill. Publication: PRESTO-Tango as an open-source resource for interrogation of the druggable human GPCRome. Kroeze WK, Sassano MF, Huang XP, Lansu K, McCorvy JD, Giguere PM, Sciaky N, Roth BL. Nat Struct Mol Biol. 2015 May;22(5):362-9. doi: 10.1038/nsmb.3014. Epub 2015 Apr 20. PubMed 25895059.
Backbone
  Vector backbone: empty Tango
  Backbone size w/o insert (bp): 6632
  Vector type: Mammalian Expression
  Selectable markers: Neomycin (select with G418)
Growth in bacteria
  Bacterial resistance: Ampicillin, 100 μg/mL
  Growth temperature: 37°C
  Growth strain: DH5alpha
  Copy number: High Copy
Gene/Insert
  Gene/Insert name: GPBA
  Species: H. sapiens (human)
  Insert size (bp): 990
  Promoter: CMV
  Tag / fusion protein: FLAG (N terminal on backbone)
  Cloning method: Restriction Enzyme; 5′ cloning site NotI (not destroyed); 3′ cloning site XhoI (unknown if destroyed)
  Sequencing primers: 5′ CMV-F; 3′ Tet-R
Terms and licenses: Academic/Nonprofit Terms; Industry Terms: Not Available to Industry
Depositor comments: Please note: Most of the PRESTO-Tango vectors do not contain the XhoI cut site downstream of the tTA sequence and instead carry an XbaI site. If you need to perform an XhoI digest we recommend sequencing with a forward primer at the C-terminus of tTA to determine which of the two sites is present. Suggested primer: 5-gagctccacttagacggcgagg-3. Original backbone was pcDNA3.1(+). These plasmids were generated as part of the Illuminating the Druggable Genome (IDG) program sponsored by the NIH Common Fund. The goal of this program is to identify, gather, and distribute information and resources for proteins that currently are not well-studied yet belong to commonly drug-targeted protein families: protein kinases, non-olfactory G-protein coupled receptors (GPCRs), and ion channels. The IDG program is designed to develop fundamental research tools for understudied proteins, elucidate their function, and disseminate the IDG-related resources and data to the greater scientific community.
How to cite: GPBA-Tango was a gift from Bryan Roth (Addgene plasmid # 66298 ; http://n2t.net/addgene:66298 ; RRID:Addgene_66298)
